Addgene plasmid #182324: pcDNA3-DAKAP-μDpTT
Purpose: Mitochondria-targeted Dronpa chromophore-removed FLINC (DrFLINC) pair. Fluctuating red-fluorescent label for live-cell super-resolution imaging.
Depositing lab: Jin Zhang. Publication: DrFLINC Contextualizes Super-resolution Activity Imaging. Lin W, Mo GCH, Mehta S, Zhang J. J Am Chem Soc. 2021 Sep 22;143(37):14951-14955. doi: 10.1021/jacs.1c05530. Epub 2021 Sep 13. PubMed 34516108.
Backbone
  Vector backbone: pcDNA3
  Backbone size w/o insert (bp): 5409
  Total vector size (bp): 6900
  Vector type: Mammalian Expression
  Selectable markers: Neomycin (select with G418)
Growth in bacteria
  Bacterial resistance: Ampicillin, 100 μg/mL
  Growth temperature: 37°C
  Growth strain: DH5alpha
  Copy number: High Copy
Gene/Insert
  Gene/Insert name: DAKAP-μDronpa-TagRFP-T (alt name: DAKAP-Dronpa(H193T)-DEVD-TagRFP-T)
  Insert size (bp): 1491
  Mutation: Dronpa contains H193T mutation.
  Promoter: CMV
  Tag / fusion protein: N-terminal 30 amino acids from DAKAP1 (N terminal on insert)
  Cloning method: Restriction Enzyme; 5′ cloning site HindIII (not destroyed); 3′ cloning site EcoRI (not destroyed)
  Sequencing primers: 5′ CMV forward; 3′ BGH reverse
Terms and licenses: Academic/Nonprofit Terms; Industry Terms: Not Available to Industry
How to cite: pcDNA3-DAKAP-μDpTT was a gift from Jin Zhang (Addgene plasmid # 182324 ; http://n2t.net/addgene:182324 ; RRID:Addgene_182324)
