[The description below was written by a language model from this plasmid's Addgene catalogue record and pLannotate feature annotations shown in this document.]
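Description:
pcDNA3-DAKAP-μDpTT is a mammalian expression plasmid of about 6.9 kb built on the pcDNA3 backbone. It is propagated in E. coli at high copy from a ColE1/pUC-type origin under ampicillin selection (AmpR with its bla promoter). It also carries an f1 origin and an SV40 promoter-driven neomycin phosphotransferase cassette with an SV40 poly(A) signal, which allows G418 selection of transfected mammalian cells. Short matches to an HIV-1 LTR, ble, lacI and lac regulatory elements appear in the feature table. They are fragments and look like backbone remnants or annotation artefacts rather than functional parts.

The roughly 1.5 kb insert sits between HindIII and EcoRI sites, downstream of the CMV enhancer/promoter and upstream of the bGH polyadenylation signal. T7 and SP6 promoters flank the cloning region. It encodes a single fusion protein. The N-terminal 30 amino acids of DAKAP1 (annotated as an Akap1 fragment matching the rat protein) anchor the fusion to the mitochondrial outer membrane. These are followed by Dronpa carrying the H193T mutation ("μDronpa"), a DEVD-containing linker, and the red fluorescent protein TagRFP-T.

According to the record, this is a DrFLINC pair, a chromophore-removed Dronpa version of the FLINC design. In that design, close proximity of Dronpa to TagRFP-T increases the fluctuation of the red fluorescence. Because the two proteins are permanently tethered, the construct serves as a constitutively fluctuating red label at mitochondria. It is intended for live-cell super-resolution imaging, which exploits such fluctuations, and can give structural context alongside activity imaging.
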