Features (pLannotate 1.2.2; 23 found; start..end, strand, type, name):
     28..80      -  misc_feature   bom (fragment): basis of mobility region from pBR322
    235..614     +  enhancer       CMV enhancer: human cytomegalovirus immediate early enhancer
    615..818     +  promoter       CMV promoter: human cytomegalovirus (CMV) immediate early promoter
    814..847     +  LTR            5' LTR (truncated) (fragment): truncated 5' long terminal repeat (LTR) from HIV-1
    863..881     +  promoter       T7 promoter: promoter for bacteriophage T7 RNA polymerase
    901..990     +  CDS            Akap1 (fragment): AKAP1_RAT - Also known as Akap. Experimental evidence at protein level: Swiss-Prot protein existence level 1. Binds to type I and II regulatory subunits of protein kinase A and anchors them to the cytoplasmic face of the mitochondrial outer membrane (By similarity). Involved in mitochondrial-mediated antiviral innate immunity (By similarity). Promotes translocation of NDUFS1 into mitochondria to regulate mitochondrial membrane respiratory chain NADH dehydrogenase (Complex I) activity (By similarity). From Rattus norvegicus (Rat).
   1000..1671    +  CDS            Dronpa: Dronpa is a photoswitchable green fluorescent protein published in 2004, derived from Echinophyllia sp. SC22.
   1696..2388    +  CDS            TagRFP: TagRFP is a basic (constitutively fluorescent) red fluorescent protein published in 2007, derived from Entacmaea quadricolor. It has very low acid sensitivity.
   2452..2470    -  promoter       SP6 promoter: promoter for bacteriophage SP6 RNA polymerase
   2496..2720    +  polyA_signal   bGH poly(A) signal: bovine growth hormone polyadenylation signal
   2724..2745    +  promoter       SV40 promoter (fragment): SV40 enhancer and early promoter
   2766..3194    +  rep_origin     f1 ori (sequence partly withheld): f1 bacteriophage origin of replication; arrow indicates direction of (+) strand synthesis
   3208..3537    +  promoter       SV40 promoter: SV40 enhancer and early promoter
   3604..4395    +  CDS            neo: KKA2_KLEPN - Also known as kan, nptII. Experimental evidence at protein level: Swiss-Prot protein existence level 1. Resistance to kanamycin, neomycin, paromomycin, ribostamycin, butirosin and gentamicin B. From Klebsiella pneumoniae.
   4419..4577    +  CDS            ble (fragment): BLE_KLEPN - Experimental evidence at protein level: Swiss-Prot protein existence level 1. Binding protein with a strong affinity to the bleomycin family of antibiotics. Binds to CL990; an antimitotic-antibiotic compound. From Klebsiella pneumoniae.
   4572..4693    +  polyA_signal   SV40 poly(A) signal: SV40 polyadenylation signal
   4766..4782    -  protein_bind   lac operator: The lac repressor binds to the lac operator to inhibit transcription in E. coli. This inhibition can be relieved by adding lactose or isopropyl-β-D-thiogalactopyranoside (IPTG). lac repressor encoded by lacI
   4790..4820    -  promoter       lac promoter: promoter for the E. coli lac operon
   4835..4856    -  protein_bind   CAP binding site: CAP binding activates transcription in the presence of cAMP. E. coli catabolite activator protein
   4869..4961    -  CDS            lacI (fragment): lac repressor; lacI; The lac repressor binds to the lac operator to inhibit transcription in E. coli. This inhibition can be relieved by adding lactose or isopropyl-β-D-thiogalactopyranoside (IPTG).
   5144..5732    -  rep_origin     ori: high-copy-number ColE1/pMB1/pBR322/pUC origin of replication
   5903..6763    -  CDS            AmpR: β-lactamase; bla; confers resistance to ampicillin, carbenicillin, and related antibiotics
   6764..6868    -  promoter       AmpR promoter: bla
>Addgene plasmid #182324 | pcDNA3-DAKAP-μDpTT | addgene full sequence | sequence record 362788 | Addgene NGS Result
GACGGATCGGGAGATCTCCCGATCCCCTATGGTGCACTCTCAGTACAATCTGCTCTGATGCCGCATAGTT
AAGCCAGTATCTGCTCCCTGCTTGTGTGTTGGAGGTCGCTGAGTAGTGCGCGAGCAAAATTTAAGCTACA
ACAAGGCAAGGCTTGACCGACAATTGCATGAAGAATCTGCTTAGGGTTAGGCGTTTTGCGCTGCTTCGCG
ATGTACGGGCCAGATATACGCGTTGACATTGATTATTGACTAGTTATTAATAGTAATCAATTACGGGGTC
ATTAGTTCATAGCCCATATATGGAGTTCCGCGTTACATAACTTACGGTAAATGGCCCGCCTGGCTGACCG
CCCAACGACCCCCGCCCATTGACGTCAATAATGACGTATGTTCCCATAGTAACGCCAATAGGGACTTTCC
ATTGACGTCAATGGGTGGAGTATTTACGGTAAACTGCCCACTTGGCAGTACATCAAGTGTATCATATGCC
AAGTACGCCCCCTATTGACGTCAATGACGGTAAATGGCCCGCCTGGCATTATGCCCAGTACATGACCTTA
TGGGACTTTCCTACTTGGCAGTACATCTACGTATTAGTCATCGCTATTACCATGGTGATGCGGTTTTGGC
AGTACATCAATGGGCGTGGATAGCGGTTTGACTCACGGGGATTTCCAAGTCTCCACCCCATTGACGTCAA
TGGGAGTTTGTTTTGGCACCAAAATCAACGGGACTTTCCAAAATGTCGTAACAACTCCGCCCCATTGACG
CAAATGGGCGGTAGGCGTGTACGGTGGGAGGTCTATATAAGCAGAGCTCTCTGGCTAACTAGAGAACCCA
CTGCTTACTGGCTTATCGAAATTAATACGACTCACTATAGGGAGACCCAAGCTTGCCACCATGGCAATCC
AGTTGCGTTCGCTCTTCCCCTTGGCGTTGCCCGGAATGCTGGCCCTCCTTGGCTGGTGGTGGTTTTTCTC
TCGTAAAAAAGCGGATCCAATGAGTGTGATTAAACCAGACATGAAGATCAAGCTGCGTATGGAAGGCGCT
GTAAATGGACACCCGTTCGCGATTGAAGGAGTTGGCCTTGGGAAGCCTTTCGAGGGAAAACAGAGTATGG
ACCTTAAAGTCAAAGAAGGCGGACCTCTGCCTTTCGCCTATGACATCTTGACAACTGTGTTCTGTTACGG
CAACAGGGTATTCGCCAAATACCCAGAAAATATAGTAGACTATTTCAAGCAGTCGTTTCCTGAGGGCTAC
TCTTGGGAACGAAGCATGAATTACGAAGACGGGGGCATTTGTAACGCGACAAACGACATAACCCTGGATG
GTGACTGTTATATCTATGAAATTCGATTTGATGGTGTGAACTTTCCTGCCAATGGTCCAGTTATGCAGAA
GAGGACTGTGAAATGGGAGCCATCCACTGAGAAATTGTATGTGCGTGATGGAGTGCTGAAGGGTGATGTT
AACATGGCTCTGTCGCTTGAAGGAGGTGGCCATTACCGATGTGACTTCAAAACTACTTATAAAGCTAAGA
AGGTTGTCCAGTTGCCAGACTATCACTTTGTGGACACACACATTGAGATTAAAAGCCACGACAAAGATTA
CAGTAATGTTAATCTGCATGAGCATGCCGAAGCGCATTCTGAGCTGCCGAGGCAGGCCAAGAGATCTGAC
GAGGTGGACGGTACCATGAGCGAGCTGATTAAGGAGAACATGCACATGAAGCTGTACATGGAGGGCACCG
TGAACAACCACCACTTCAAGTGCACATCCGAGGGCGAAGGCAAGCCCTACGAGGGCACCCAGACCATGAG
AATCAAGGTGGTCGAGGGCGGCCCTCTCCCCTTCGCCTTCGACATCCTGGCTACCAGCTTCATGTACGGC
AGCAGAACCTTCATCAACCACACCCAGGGCATCCCCGATTTCTTTAAGCAGTCCTTCCCTGAGGGCTTCA
CATGGGAGAGAGTCACCACATACGAAGACGGGGGCGTGCTGACCGCTACCCAGGACACCAGCCTCCAGGA
CGGCTGCCTCATCTACAACGTCAAGATCAGAGGGGTGAACTTCCCATCCAACGGCCCTGTGATGCAGAAG
AAAACACTCGGCTGGGAGGCCAACACCGAGATGCTGTACCCCGCTGACGGCGGCCTGGAAGGCAGAACCG
ACATGGCCCTGAAGCTCGTGGGCGGGGGCCACCTGATCTGCAACTTCAAGACCACATACAGATCCAAGAA
ACCCGCTAAGAACCTCAAGATGCCCGGCGTCTACTATGTGGACCACAGACTGGAAAGAATCAAGGAGGCC
GACAAAGAGACCTACGTCGAGCAGCACGAGGTGGCTGTGGCCAGATACTGCGACCTCCCTAGCAAACTGG
GGCACAAGTAAGAATTCTGCAGATATCCATCACACTGGCGGCCGCTCGAGCATGCATCTAGAGGGCCCTA
TTCTATAGTGTCACCTAAATGCTAGAGCTCGCTGATCAGCCTCGACTGTGCCTTCTAGTTGCCAGCCATC
TGTTGTTTGCCCCTCCCCCGTGCCTTCCTTGACCCTGGAAGGTGCCACTCCCACTGTCCTTTCCTAATAA
AATGAGGAAATTGCATCGCATTGTCTGAGTAGGTGTCATTCTATTCTGGGGGGTGGGGTGGGGCAGGACA
GCAAGGGGGAGGATTGGGAAGACAATAGCAGGCATGCTGGGGATGCGGTGGGCTCTATGGCTTCTGAGGC
GGAAAGAACCAGCTGGGGCTCTAGGGGGTATCCCC
[124 nt withheld, positions 2766-2889]
C
[91 nt withheld, positions 2891-2981]
A
[49 nt withheld, positions 2983-3031]
CCTTTGACGTTGGAGTCCACGTTCTTT
[37 nt withheld, positions 3059-3095]
ACCCTATCTCGGTCTATTCTTTTGATTTATAAGGGATTTTGCCGATTTCGGCCTATTGGTTAAAAAATGA
GCTGATTTAACAAAAATTTAACGCGAATTAATTCTGTGGAATGTGTGTCAGTTAGGGTGTGGAAAGTCCC
CAGGCTCCCCAGCAGGCAGAAGTATGCAAAGCATGCATCTCAATTAGTCAGCAACCAGGTGTGGAAAGTC
CCCAGGCTCCCCAGCAGGCAGAAGTATGCAAAGCATGCATCTCAATTAGTCAGCAACCATAGTCCCGCCC
CTAACTCCGCCCATCCCGCCCCTAACTCCGCCCAGTTCCGCCCATTCTCCGCCCCATGGCTGACTAATTT
TTTTTATTTATGCAGAGGCCGAGGCCGCCTCTGCCTCTGAGCTATTCCAGAAGTAGTGAGGAGGCTTTTT
TGGAGGCCTAGGCTTTTGCAAAAAGCTCCCGGGAGCTTGTATATCCATTTTCGGATCTGATCAAGAGACA
GGATGAGGATCGTTTCGCATGATTGAACAAGATGGATTGCACGCAGGTTCTCCGGCCGCTTGGGTGGAGA
GGCTATTCGGCTATGACTGGGCACAACAGACAATCGGCTGCTCTGATGCCGCCGTGTTCCGGCTGTCAGC
GCAGGGGCGCCCGGTTCTTTTTGTCAAGACCGACCTGTCCGGTGCCCTGAATGAACTGCAGGACGAGGCA
GCGCGGCTATCGTGGCTGGCCACGACGGGCGTTCCTTGCGCAGCTGTGCTCGACGTTGTCACTGAAGCGG
GAAGGGACTGGCTGCTATTGGGCGAAGTGCCGGGGCAGGATCTCCTGTCATCTCACCTTGCTCCTGCCGA
GAAAGTATCCATCATGGCTGATGCAATGCGGCGGCTGCATACGCTTGATCCGGCTACCTGCCCATTCGAC
CACCAAGCGAAACATCGCATCGAGCGAGCACGTACTCGGATGGAAGCCGGTCTTGTCGATCAGGATGATC
TGGACGAAGAGCATCAGGGGCTCGCGCCAGCCGAACTGTTCGCCAGGCTCAAGGCGCGCATGCCCGACGG
CGAGGATCTCGTCGTGACCCATGGCGATGCCTGCTTGCCGAATATCATGGTGGAAAATGGCCGCTTTTCT
GGATTCATCGACTGTGGCCGGCTGGGTGTGGCGGACCGCTATCAGGACATAGCGTTGGCTACCCGTGATA
TTGCTGAAGAGCTTGGCGGCGAATGGGCTGACCGCTTCCTCGTGCTTTACGGTATCGCCGCTCCCGATTC
GCAGCGCATCGCCTTCTATCGCCTTCTTGACGAGTTCTTCTGAGCGGGACTCTGGGGTTCGAAATGACCG
ACCAAGCGACGCCCAACCTGCCATCACGAGATTTCGATTCCACCGCCGCCTTCTATGAAAGGTTGGGCTT
CGGAATCGTTTTCCGGGACGCCGGCTGGATGATCCTCCAGCGCGGGGATCTCATGCTGGAGTTCTTCGCC
CACCCCAACTTGTTTATTGCAGCTTATAATGGTTACAAATAAAGCAATAGCATCACAAATTTCACAAATA
AAGCATTTTTTTCACTGCATTCTAGTTGTGGTTTGTCCAAACTCATCAATGTATCTTATCATGTCTGTAT
ACCGTCGACCTCTAGCTAGAGCTTGGCGTAATCATGGTCATAGCTGTTTCCTGTGTGAAATTGTTATCCG
CTCACAATTCCACACAACATACGAGCCGGAAGCATAAAGTGTAAAGCCTGGGGTGCCTAATGAGTGAGCT
AACTCACATTAATTGCGTTGCGCTCACTGCCCGCTTTCCAGTCGGGAAACCTGTCGTGCCAGCTGCATTA
ATGAATCGGCCAACGCGCGGGGAGAGGCGGTTTGCGTATTGGGCGCTCTTCCGCTTCCTCGCTCACTGAC
TCGCTGCGCTCGGTCGTTCGGCTGCGGCGAGCGGTATCAGCTCACTCAAAGGCGGTAATACGGTTATCCA
CAGAATCAGGGGATAACGCAGGAAAGAACATGTGAGCAAAAGGCCAGCAAAAGGCCAGGAACCGTAAAAA
GGCCGCGTTGCTGGCGTTTTTCCATAGGCTCCGCCCCCCTGACGAGCATCACAAAAATCGACGCTCAAGT
CAGAGGTGGCGAAACCCGACAGGACTATAAAGATACCAGGCGTTTCCCCCTGGAAGCTCCCTCGTGCGCT
CTCCTGTTCCGACCCTGCCGCTTACCGGATACCTGTCCGCCTTTCTCCCTTCGGGAAGCGTGGCGCTTTC
TCATAGCTCACGCTGTAGGTATCTCAGTTCGGTGTAGGTCGTTCGCTCCAAGCTGGGCTGTGTGCACGAA
CCCCCCGTTCAGCCCGACCGCTGCGCCTTATCCGGTAACTATCGTCTTGAGTCCAACCCGGTAAGACACG
ACTTATCGCCACTGGCAGCAGCCACTGGTAACAGGATTAGCAGAGCGAGGTATGTAGGCGGTGCTACAGA
GTTCTTGAAGTGGTGGCCTAACTACGGCTACACTAGAAGAACAGTATTTGGTATCTGCGCTCTGCTGAAG
CCAGTTACCTTCGGAAAAAGAGTTGGTAGCTCTTGATCCGGCAAACAAACCACCGCTGGTAGCGGTGGTT
TTTTTGTTTGCAAGCAGCAGATTACGCGCAGAAAAAAAGGATCTCAAGAAGATCCTTTGATCTTTTCTAC
GGGGTCTGACGCTCAGTGGAACGAAAACTCACGTTAAGGGATTTTGGTCATGAGATTATCAAAAAGGATC
TTCACCTAGATCCTTTTAAATTAAAAATGAAGTTTTAAATCAATCTAAAGTATATATGAGTAAACTTGGT
CTGACAGTTACCAATGCTTAATCAGTGAGGCACCTATCTCAGCGATCTGTCTATTTCGTTCATCCATAGT
TGCCTGACTCCCCGTCGTGTAGATAACTACGATACGGGAGGGCTTACCATCTGGCCCCAGTGCTGCAATG
ATACCGCGAGACCCACGCTCACCGGCTCCAGATTTATCAGCAATAAACCAGCCAGCCGGAAGGGCCGAGC
GCAGAAGTGGTCCTGCAACTTTATCCGCCTCCATCCAGTCTATTAATTGTTGCCGGGAAGCTAGAGTAAG
TAGTTCGCCAGTTAATAGTTTGCGCAACGTTGTTGCCATTGCTACAGGCATCGTGGTGTCACGCTCGTCG
TTTGGTATGGCTTCATTCAGCTCCGGTTCCCAACGATCAAGGCGAGTTACATGATCCCCCATGTTGTGCA
AAAAAGCGGTTAGCTCCTTCGGTCCTCCGATCGTTGTCAGAAGTAAGTTGGCCGCAGTGTTATCACTCAT
GGTTATGGCAGCACTGCATAATTCTCTTACTGTCATGCCATCCGTAAGATGCTTTTCTGTGACTGGTGAG
TACTCAACCAAGTCATTCTGAGAATAGTGTATGCGGCGACCGAGTTGCTCTTGCCCGGCGTCAATACGGG
ATAATACCGCGCCACATAGCAGAACTTTAAAAGTGCTCATCATTGGAAAACGTTCTTCGGGGCGAAAACT
CTCAAGGATCTTACCGCTGTTGAGATCCAGTTCGATGTAACCCACTCGTGCACCCAACTGATCTTCAGCA
TCTTTTACTTTCACCAGCGTTTCTGGGTGAGCAAAAACAGGAAGGCAAAATGCCGCAAAAAAGGGAATAA
GGGCGACACGGAAATGTTGAATACTCATACTCTTCCTTTTTCAATATTATTGAAGCATTTATCAGGGTTA
TTGTCTCATGAGCGGATACATATTTGAATGTATTTAGAAAAATAAACAAATAGGGGTTCCGCGCACATTT
CCCCGAAAAGTGCCACCTGACGTC
